>Addgene plasmid #204619 | pPV-Dual_promoter-EF1α-2xNLS-Cascade+Cas3-P (RD) | addgene full sequence | sequence record 404756 | Addgene NGS Result
GAAAAGTGCCACCTGACGTCATCTGTTAACATTATACGCGTTTAACCCTAGAAAGATAATCATATTGTGA
CGTACGTTAAAGATAATCATGCGTAAAATTGACGCATGTGTTTTATCGGTCTGTATATCGAGGTTTATTT
ATTAATTTGAATAGATATTAAGTTTTATTATATTTACACTTACATACTAATAATAAATTCAACAAACAAT
TTATTTATGTTTATTTATTTATTAAAAAAAAACAAAAACTCAAAATTTCTTCTATAAAGTAACAAAACTT
TTAAACATTCTCTCTTTTACAAAAATAAACTTATTTTGTACTTTAAAAACAGTCATGTTGTATTATAAAA
TAAGTAATTAGCTTAACCTATACATAATAGAAACAAATTATACTTATTAGTCAGTCAGAAACAACTTTGG
CACATATCAATATTATGCTCTGCTAGCGTTTAAACCCGGGCGATCGCTCTAGACTAGTGCGGCCGCTGCA
GAAGCTATTAAGTCGAGGGATCTCCATAAGAGAAGAGGGACAGCTATGACTGGGAGTAGTCAGGAGAGGA
GGAAAAATCTGGCTAGTAAAACATGTAAGGAAAATTTTAGGGATGTTAAAGAAAAAAATAACACAAAACA
AAATATAAAAAAAATCTAACCTCAAGTCAAGGCTTTTCTATGGAATAAGGAATGGACAGCAGGGGGCTGT
TTCATATACTGATGACCTCTTTATAGCCAACCTTTGTTCATGGCAGCCAGCATATGGGCATATGTTGCCA
AACTCTAAACCAAATACTCATTCTGATGTTTTAAATGATTTGCCCTCCCATATGTCCTTCCGAGTGAGAG
ACACAAAAAATTCCAACACACTATTGCAATGAAAATAAATTTCCTTTATTAGCCAGAAGTCAGATGCTCA
AGGGGCTTCATGATGTCCCCATAATTTTTGGCAGAGGGAAAAAGATCTCAGTGGTATTTGTGAGCCAGGG
CATTGGCCACACCAGCCACCACCTTCTGATAGGCAGCCTGCACCTGAGGAGTGAATTTAACTCGAGGTAT
ACTTAAGCCTAGGATCCAGATCTGTACATTCGAATCGATGCATGGGGTCGTGCGCTCCTTTCGGTCGGGC
GCTGCGGGTCGTGGGGCGGGCGTCAGGCACCGGGCTTGCGGGTCATGCACCAGGTGCGCGGTCCTTCGGG
CACCTCGACGTCGGCGGTGACGGTGAAGCCGAGCCGCTCGTAGAAGGGGAGGTTGCGGGGCGCGGAGGTC
TCCAGGAAGGCGGGCACCCCGGCGCGCTCGGCCGCCTCCACTCCGGGGAGCACGACGGCGCTGCCCAGAC
CCTTGCCCTGGTGGTCGGGCGAGACGCCGACGGTGGCCAGGAACCACGCGGGCTCCTTGGGCCGGTGCGG
CGCCAGGAGGCCTTCCATCTGTTGCTGCGCGGCCAGCCGGGAACCGCTCAACTCGGCCATGCGCGGGCCG
ATCTCGGCGAACACCGCCCCCGCTTCGACGCTCTCCGGCGTGGTCCAGACCGCCACCGCGGCGCCGTCGT
CCGCGACCCACACCTTGCCGATGTCGAGCCCGACGCGCGTGAGGAAGAGTTCTTGCAGCTCGGTGACCCG
CTCGATGTGGCGGTCCGGATCGACGGTGTGGCGCGTGGCGGGGTAGTCGGCGAACGCGGCGGCGAGGGTG
CGTACGGCCCTGGGGACGTCGTCGCGGGTGGCGAGGCGCACCGTGGGCTTGTACTCGGTCATGGTTGTGG
CCATATTATCATCGTGTTTTTCAAAGGAAAACCACGTCCCCGTGGTTCGGGGGGCCTAGACGTTTTTTTA
ACCTCGACTAAACACATGTAAAGCATGTGCACCGAGGCCCCAGATCAGATCCCATACAATGGGGTACCTT
CTGGGCATCCTTCAGCCCCTTGTTGAATACGCTTGAGGAGAGCCATTTGACTCTTTCCACAACTATCCAA
CTCACAACGTGGCACTGGGGTTGTGCCGCCTTTGCAGGTGTATCTTATACACGTGGCTTTTGGCCGCAGA
GGCACCTGTCGCCAGGTGGGGGGTTCCGCTGCCTGCAAAGGGTCGCTACAGACGTTGTTTGTCTTCAAGA
AGCTTCCAGAGGAACTGCTTCCTTCACGACATTCAACAGACCTTGCATTCCTTTGGCGAGAGGGGAAAGA
CCCCTAGGAATGCTCGTCAAGAAGACAGGGCCAGGTTTCCGGGCCCTCACATTGCCAAAAGACGGCAATA
TGGTGGAAAATAACATATAGACAAACGCACACCGGCCTTATTCCAAGCGGCTTCGGCCAGTAACGTTAGG
GGGGGGGGAGGGAGAGGGGGGGGGGCGGAATTCGATTCGAGGCCGCGTTTTAGCTAGATCACCACTTTGT
ACAAGAAAGCTGGGTCTAGATATCTCGAGTGCGGCCGCTTACACCTTTCTCTTCTTCTTTGGGCTAGCTC
CATTAGAAGGTCCTCCCTGTGGCTTCAGCTCCCTCAGGTGCTTATACAGGGTGGCCCTTGCCAGGGCCAG
TGTGCTGATCAGCTTGGGGTGGTGGGCGTATGGGGCCACAGACTGGTTAAACAGCATCTCGCACAGCTGG
TGCAGCTTGTCCCTCAGATCGGCGATCACTTCGTCGGCCTGGGAGAAGTTCACATTGGCCAGCACATCGG
GGATCAGCAGCTCGGACTGGCGGTAAAAGTGCCTCTCGGCGGTCTCGTGCACGCTCACGCCTGCTCCCTT
GAAGTCCTTGTTCTTAAAGCCCTCGGCGAATGTATACAGGGCCTTTCTCAGGGCGGTCTTGTAGCCCAGG
CCCACTGTCACGATCTCGTTGATCACATTGCCATACTGCTGCCAGCCCTGATTAAACATCAGCACATCGT
GTCTCCGCTCCAGGATGCTGGCCTGATTGTTCCTGTAGCCGCCCATGATCAGCTCCAGGGGAGACTGTGG
GGCGATGTTCCTGAACTGATTCACCACGGCGGCCACTCTGTTGCCATTCTCGTTCTGGATGATCTTGTCC
ACCACCACTCTGCTGATCTGGGTCCAAGAGGGGGCGGATGTGGTAAAGGCCAGGAACTTCTCCTCCACCT
CGCCCTTCTTCACTGTCACCAGACATGGAGAGTGAGGGTGGGGCCACAGGCCGTTCACTGTAAAGGTGAA
CTTCTCCTTCAGGAAGCCGGTGTACCTCAGATTGCTTTCCTGGCCACAGCAAGAACACTTGCCGATGCCG
ATGGGGTCGCACAGCTCGATGTGGGCTGGCTGCCAAAACAGGCCTCTCACGAAGCCGATGGAGCTGGCAG
GGATGCTCTCGTTAGACTTGATAGGCTTGATCCAGGTGGGCTGGTTCTCTGTGTGGCTCTCATTGGGAAA
CTGCTTCTGCAGCCGTGGCAGGGTCAGCACATTCAGCAGCACTGTGCTCCTCAGATCGATGCCTCTCACG
AATGTGGTCACTGGGGTTCCTCCCCTCAGTCCAGACTTAAAGCCTCCTCCGAATCCAGGTGCCTGGTTTG
CCTGATTAAACAGGGCGATGGCGGTACAGCCTCCGCACAGGGCCTCTCCCTGTCCTGGCTGGTTCACGAA
GGCGCAATTTGTTGCTCCGGACACGCCTGCCAGCAGCTTCTCCATGGGGGTCACGTCGTTGGCCTTCACG
CCCTTTGTCTGCATGAAGGGGTGCTCGGCGTGATTCAGATAGAACATGTCGATCCATGGGGCGATCAGCT
GCTGAAACTCATCCTCGGTCAGAGGGTTCATGATGCGGTGCCTGAACTCCACATCGTCCTTGGCAGGGGC
GATGATCTGGCCGATGCACACCAGCAGGGCCAGGGCGGCCAGCTCCATATCGTCTCTGGGCAGGCTCAGT
CTCCACTGATCCCGGGAGCAGTACAGGCTCTGCAGATTAATAATCTGGACTTTTCCTCCGTTCCGTGGGC
GCACAGGAATCCAGTTGTCAATCAGCAGGTTGGATCCCACCTTTCTCTTCTTCTTTGGCATTGGGCCGGG
ATTTTCCTCCACGTCCCCGCATGTTAGAAGACTTCCCCTGCCCTCGCCGGAGCCCACCTTTCTCTTCTTC
TTTGGTCTAGAGGACTCAAATTCACTGCCATCAGCAGTCCGCTTCTGGCTCACGTCCATTCCTCCCTTGA
TCACATACCACTCCCTGGATGCAAACTGCCTTGGCAGTGTGATCATTGGCTCATCCCTGGCGGTGAACTT
CAGGTGGTGGCCTGTCACGCTCTCCTCAGAATAGATGTCGCCGCCCACAGGCTCGTAGTTCAGCAGGGCC
TTCTGGGGATCGGAGGCCTGACAGGTGCCCAGGAACAGTGGGTGTGTCAGAGGGCAGCTTCTCCGGCCCA
GATAGGGGGTGTACCGTGGCTTCAGCACGGCCTTCTCCAGCTCGCTGATGACCATTGTTGCGTGTGGGGT
CAGCCACAGGGCCACTGTAAAAGAGGCGTCGCACAGGTACTCGCGCCATGTCTGGATGGTCTCGTGGGAC
TTCAGGCCCCTATAGTCCTCTCTGGCGCCCAGCACGGTGTGGTAATCCCGCAGGCCTGTCACGGACACGC
GCCTATCGTCCAGGATCAGCTCATCACAGCGCACGGCGAACTGCACGGACTCGCTCAGGGCCTGCAGGCT
AGAGGTATCGTCCCTCTGGATGCCCAGGCAGGCTCCCAGCAGTCCCAGCAGTCCAGACCGGGTAGGAAAG
CGGCCTGTTGGCCTGGTTCCCTCGAATGTAGGCTGTCCCCATGCCTGCATTGGTCCTGCCAGTCTCAGGA
TCAGGTAGGAGCGTTCACGCGTCACCTTTCTCTTCTTCTTTGGCATGGGGCCTGGATTCTCCTCCACATC
GCCGGCCTGCTTCAGCAGGCTGAAGTTGGTTGCTCCGCTTCCCACCTTTCTCTTCTTCTTTGGACTAGTG
GACTCAAATTCACTGCCATCAGCAGTCCGCTTTGCCTCTCCATTGTTCCGCACCCAGCTCTTCAGCTGCT
CCAGGGTTGGCATCTGCTTCACCTGGGCTGTGATAGGGTCCACATCAGACAGGGAAAACTGGGCGGCAGC
TCCGTTCAGGCCATATCCATTGGCCACGCGGTCCCAGTACTGGTTAAAGGCCTGGATGGAAGGCTGCAGG
AAGCCATCCTTGGCCTTCACGGCCTTCTCGAAGGCATTGGCCATAGACAGTGGCATGTCGGAAAAGTTCA
CCATGACCATATCGGCAGGATTGAAGGCGGCGTAGGTGCGCTGCTTTGCTCCTGGCACCTCGGTTGCCAG
CATGTGCACCACGTGTGTGGCGATCTCCAGGGCCTGCTCCCTGGATGCTCCTCCCAGGTTCTCCTGCAGC
TGTGCCAGGTTGATATTGGCATATCTGTAAAACACGCCGGAGCTGAACTCCTGGGTTCCCAGGTGGGCGC
TTCCCTGCTCCTGCAGATCGTCCACGGCTGTGAACCAGTCGATATCAGAGTCCACCTGGTGTGTGGTGAT
GGCGTGTGCGATGGACATTGCTCCGTCCACCTTGCCCAGCTCGGTCATCATGCCGGATGTGGCCATCCTG
CCGCTCAGGGCGATGTCCACTCCCTGCTGCAGGTTCACTCTGATGGCGGCGATATCCTCCTTCAGCACCT
TCAGCAGCTTCTTATCGTCCAGATTATCGGCCTCGGCCTTGGCCACCTGCTCACAGAACCATGCGATCTC
TCCCACCACCCATGGGGTCACTGCGTCGGCGCTGATCTTCTCGGCCTCATCCACGGACTTGCCGCTCAGC
AGGGCCAGTGTCTTGTCGATGATCTTCTGATCAAACCGCTCGCCCAGCTTCTGTCTCAGCACGTCCCTCA
GCTGTGCCAGGTGGATGGTCCTCAGAGAGGACTCGCCGATATTCTGGGCATAGTAGCCAGACTTTCTCAT
GGCCCGCTTCAGGGACTGGCTAGAGATCCTCACTCTCCGCTTGCCGCCAAAGATGGCGTCCTTCTGCATG
TTCATATCGTCTCTATTCAGGCAGCTTGGAGAGTGGGAGATCAGCACGTGGATGTTGATGAAATTGGATT
CAGATCTCACCTTTCTCTTCTTCTTTGGGGCCATGGTGGCGGCGAATTCGGTACCGGATCCAGTCGACTG
AATTGGTTCCGGCGCCAGCCTGCTTTTTTGTACAAACTTGTGATGGCCGCCACCGCTAATTCCTCACGAC
ACCTGAAATGGAAGAAAAAAACTTTGAACCACTGTCTGAGGCTTGAGAATGAACCAAGATCCAAACTCAA
AAAGGGCAAATTCCAAGGAGAATTACATCAAGTGCCAAGCTGGCCTAACTTCAGTCTCCACCCACTCAGT
GTGGGGAAACTCCATCGCATAAAACCCCTCCCCCCAACCTAAAGACGACGTACTCCAAAAGCTCGAGAAC
TAATCGAGGTGCCTGGACGGCGCCCGGTACTCCGTGGAGTCACATGAAGCGACGGCTGAGGACGGAAAGG
CCCTTTTCCTTTGTGTGGGTGACTCACCCGCCCGCTCTCCCGAGCGCCGCGTCCTCCATTTTGAGCTCCC
TGCAGCAGGGCCGGGAAGCGGCCATCTTTCCGCTCACGCAACTGGTGCCGACCGGGCCAGCCTTGCCGCC
CAGGGCGGGGCGATACACGGCGGCGCGAGGCCAGGCACCAGAGCAGGCCGGCCAGCTTGAGACTACCCCC
GTCCGATTCTCGGTGGCCGCGCTCGCAGGCCCCGCCTCGCCGAACATGTGCGCTGGGACGCACGGGCCCC
GTCGCCGCCCGCGGCCCCAAAAACCGAAATACCAGTGTGCAGATCTTGGCCCGCATTTACAAGACTATCT
TGCCAGAAAAAAAGCGTCGCAGCAGGTCATCAAAAATTTTAAATGGCTAGAGACTTATCGAAAGCAGCGA
GACAGGCGCGAAGGTGCCACCAGATTCGCACGCGGCGGCCCCAGCGCCCAGGCCAGGCCTCAACTCAAGC
ACGAGGCGAAGGGGCTCCTTAAGCGCAAGGCCTCGAACTCTCCCACCCACTTCCAACCCGAAGCTCGGGA
TCAAGAATCACGTACTGCAGCCAGGTGGAAGTAATTCAAGGCACGCAAGGGCCATAACCCGTAAAGAGGC
CAGGCCCGCGGGAACCACACACGGCACTTACCTGTGTTCTGGCGGCAAACCCGTTGCGAAAAAGAACGTT
CACGGCGACTACTGCACTTATATACGGTTCTCCCCCACCCTCGGGAAAAAGGCGGAGCCAGTACACGACA
TCACTTTCCCAGTTTACCCCGCGCCACCTTCTCTAGGCACCGGTTCAATTGCCGACCCCTCCCCCCAACT
TCTCGGGGACTGTGGGCGATGTGCGCTCTGCCCACTGACGGGCACCGGAGCCAGCTTTGCAAAGATGGAT
AAAGTTTTAAACAGAGAGGAATCTTTGCAGCTAATGGACCTTCTAGGTCTTGAAAGGAGTGGGAATTGGC
TCCGGTGCCCGTCAGTGGGCAGAGCGCACATCGCCCACAGTCCCCGAGAAGTTGGGGGGAGGGGTCGGCA
ATTGAACCGGTGCCTAGAGAAGGTGGCGCGGGGTAAACTGGGAAAGTGATGTCGTGTACTGGCTCCGCCT
TTTTCCCGAGGGTGGGGGAGAACCGTATATAAGTGCAGTAGTCGCCGTGAACGTTCTTTTTCGCAACGGG
TTTGCCGCCAGAACACAGGTAAGTGCCGTGTGTGGTTCCCGCGGGCCTGGCCTCTTTACGGGTTATGGCC
CTTGCGTGCCTTGAATTACTTCCACCTGGCTGCAGTACGTGATTCTTGATCCCGAGCTTCGGGTTGGAAG
TGGGTGGGAGAGTTCGAGGCCTTGCGCTTAAGGAGCCCCTTCGCCTCGTGCTTGAGTTGAGGCCTGGCCT
GGGCGCTGGGGCCGCCGCGTGCGAATCTGGTGGCACCTTCGCGCCTGTCTCGCTGCTTTCGATAAGTCTC
TAGCCATTTAAAATTTTTGATGACCTGCTGCGACGCTTTTTTTCTGGCAAGATAGTCTTGTAAATGCGGG
CCAAGATCTGCACACTGGTATTTCGGTTTTTGGGGCCGCGGGCGGCGACGGGGCCCGTGCGTCCCAGCGC
ACATGTTCGGCGAGGCGGGGCCTGCGAGCGCGGCCACCGAGAATCGGACGGGGGTAGTCTCAAGCTGGCC
GGCCTGCTCTGGTGCCTGGCCTCGCGCCGCCGTGTATCGCCCCGCCCTGGGCGGCAAGGCTGGCCCGGTC
GGCACCAGTTGCGTGAGCGGAAAGATGGCCGCTTCCCGGCCCTGCTGCAGGGAGCTCAAAATGGAGGACG
CGGCGCTCGGGAGAGCGGGCGGGTGAGTCACCCACACAAAGGAAAAGGGCCTTTCCGTCCTCAGCCGTCG
CTTCATGTGACTCCACGGAGTACCGGGCGCCGTCCAGGCACCTCGATTAGTTCTCGAGCTTTTGGAGTAC
GTCGTCTTTAGGTTGGGGGGAGGGGTTTTATGCGATGGAGTTTCCCCACACTGAGTGGGTGGAGACTGAA
GTTAGGCCAGCTTGGCACTTGATGTAATTCTCCTTGGAATTTGCCCTTTTTGAGTTTGGATCTTGGTTCA
TTCTCAAGCCTCAGACAGTGGTTCAAAGTTTTTTTCTTCCATTTCAGGTGTCGTGAGGAATTAGCGGTGG
CGGCCATCACAAGTTTGTACAAAAAAGCAGGCTGGCGCCGGAACCAATTCAGTCGACTGGATCCGGTACC
GAATTCGCCGCCACCATGGCCCCAAAGAAGAAGAGAAAGGTGAGATCTGAAGCCGATGAGATCGACGCAA
TGGCACTGTACAGGGCATGGCAGCAGCTGGACAACGGATCTTGCGCACAGATCAGGCGCGTGAGCGAGCC
TGATGAGCTGAGGGACATCCCAGCCTTCTATCGGCTGGTGCAGCCCTTTGGCTGGGAGAATCCTAGACAC
CAGCAGGCCCTGCTGAGGATGGTGTTTTGTCTGAGCGCCGGCAAGAACGTGATCCGGCACCAGGACAAGA
AGAGCGAGCAGACCACAGGAATCTCCCTGGGACGCGCCCTGGCCAATTCCGGCCGGATCAACGAGCGGAG
AATCTTCCAGCTGATCAGGGCCGATCGCACAGCCGACATGGTGCAGCTGAGGCGCCTGCTGACCCACGCA
GAGCCTGTGCTGGATTGGCCACTGATGGCCCGCATGCTGACATGGTGGGGCAAGCGGGAGAGACAGCAGC
TGCTGGAGGACTTCGTGCTGACCACAAATAAGAACGCCAAGCGGACTGCTGATGGCAGTGAATTTGAGTC
CACTAGTCCAAAGAAGAAGAGAAAGGTGGGAAGCGGAGCAACCAACTTCAGCCTGCTGAAGCAGGCCGGC
GATGTGGAGGAGAATCCAGGCCCCATGCCAAAGAAGAAGAGAAAGGTGACGCGTGAATACCTGAGCAAAG
TGATCATCGCAAGGGCATGGTCCAGGGACCTGTATCAGCTGCACCAGGGCCTGTGGCACCTGTTCCCTAA
TAGACCAGATGCCGCCAGGGACTTCCTGTTTCACGTGGAGAAGAGGAACACACCCGAGGGCTGTCACGTG
CTGCTGCAGTCCGCCCAGATGCCCGTGAGCACCGCAGTGGCCACAGTGATCAAGACCAAGCAGGTGGAGT
TCCAGCTGCAAGTGGGCGTGCCACTGTACTTTAGGCTGCGCGCCAATCCCATCAAGACCATCCTGGATAA
CCAGAAGCGCCTGGACTCTAAGGGCAATATCAAGCGGTGCAGAGTGCCTCTGATCAAGGAGGCCGAGCAG
ATCGCCTGGCTGCAGAGAAAGCTGGGCAACGCCGCCAGGGTGGAGGATGTGCACCCTATCAGCGAGCGGC
CACAGTATTTCAGCGGCGACGGCAAGTCCGGCAAGATCCAGACCGTGTGCTTTGAGGGCGTGCTGACCAT
CAACGATGCCCCAGCCCTGATCGACCTGGTGCAGCAGGGAATCGGACCTGCTAAGTCAATGGGATGTGGG
CTGCTGTCACTGGCACCTCTGAAGCGGACTGCTGATGGCAGTGAATTTGAGTCCTCTAGACCAAAGAAGA
AGAGAAAGGTGGGCTCCGGCGAGGGCAGGGGAAGTCTTCTAACATGCGGGGACGTGGAGGAAAATCCCGG
CCCAATGCCAAAGAAGAAGAGAAAGGTGGGATCCGAGGAGCCCTTCAAGTACATCTGCCACTATTGGGGC
AAGAGCTCCAAGAGCCTGACAAAGGGCAACGATATCCACCTGCTGATCTACCACTGCCTGGACGTGGCAG
CAGTGGCAGATTGTTGGTGGGACCAGTCCGTGGTGCTGCAGAATACCTTTTGTCGGAACGAGATGCTGTC
TAAGCAGAGAGTGAAGGCCTGGCTGCTGTTCTTTATCGCCCTGCACGATATCGGCAAGTTCGACATCCGG
TTTCAGTATAAGTCCGCCGAGTCTTGGCTGAAGCTGAATCCAGCCACACCCTCTCTGAACGGCCCTAGCA
CCCAGATGTGCAGAAAGTTCAATCACGGCGCCGCCGGCCTGTACTGGTTTAACCAGGACTCTCTGAGCGA
GCAGAGCCTGGGCGATTTCTTTTCCTTCTTTGACGCAGCACCTCACCCCTACGAGTCCTGGTTCCCTTGG
GTGGAGGCAGTGACCGGACACCACGGCTTTATCCTGCATTCTCAGGACCAGGATAAGAGCCGGTGGGAGA
TGCCAGCCAGCCTGGCCTCCTACGCCGCACAGGATAAGCAGGCCAGAGAGGAGTGGATCAGCGTGCTGGA
GGCCCTGTTCCTGACCCCAGCAGGACTGTCCATCAATGATATCCCACCTGACTGCTCTAGCCTGCTGGCC
GGCTTTTGTTCCCTGGCCGACTGGCTGGGCTCTTGGACCACAACCAATACATTCCTGTTTAACGAGGATG
CACCAAGCGACATCAACGCCCTGAGGACCTACTTCCAGGATCGGCAGCAGGACGCCTCCAGAGTGCTGGA
GCTGTCCGGCCTGGTGTCTAATAAGAGGTGCTACGAGGGAGTGCACGCCCTGCTGGATAACGGCTATCAG
CCAAGGCAGCTGCAGGTGCTGGTGGACGCCCTGCCTGTGGCACCAGGACTGACAGTGATCGAGGCACCTA
CCGGCAGCGGCAAGACAGAGACCGCCCTGGCCTATGCCTGGAAGCTGATCGATCAGCAGATCGCCGACTC
CGTGATCTTCGCCCTGCCAACACAGGCCACCGCCAATGCAATGCTGACCCGGATGGAGGCCTCCGCCTCT
CACCTGTTTTCCTCTCCCAACCTGATCCTGGCCCACGGCAACAGCAGGTTCAATCACCTGTTTCAGTCTA
TCAAGAGCCGCGCCATCACAGAGCAGGGACAGGAGGAGGCCTGGGTGCAGTGCTGTCAGTGGCTGAGCCA
GTCCAATAAGAAGGTGTTCCTGGGCCAGATCGGCGTGTGCACCATCGATCAGGTGCTGATCTCTGTGCTG
CCTGTGAAGCACAGGTTTATCAGGGGACTGGGAATCGGCAGAAGCGTGCTGATCGTGGATGAGGTGCACG
CCTACGACACATATATGAACGGCCTGCTGGAGGCCGTGCTGAAGGCACAGGCAGACGTGGGCGGCTCCGT
GATCCTGCTGTCTGCCACCCTGCCAATGAAGCAGAAGCAGAAGCTGCTGGATACATACGGCCTGCACACC
GACCCCGTGGAGAACAATTCCGCCTATCCTCTGATCAATTGGAGGGGAGTGAACGGAGCACAGCGGTTCG
ACCTGCTGGCCCACCCTGAGCAGCTGCCACCAAGGTTTTCTATCCAGCCCGAGCCTATCTGCCTGGCCGA
TATGCTGCCAGACCTGACCATGCTGGAGAGGATGATCGCTGCCGCCAATGCAGGAGCACAGGTGTGCCTG
ATCTGTAACCTGGTGGATGTGGCCCAGGTGTGCTACCAGAGGCTGAAGGAGCTGAACAATACACAGGTGG
ACATCGATCTGTTCCACGCCCGGTTTACCCTGAATGACCGGAGAGAGAAGGAGAACAGAGTGATCTCTAA
CTTCGGCAAGAATGGCAAGAGAAACGTGGGCAGAATCCTGGTGGCCACACAGGTGGTGGAGCAGAGCCTG
GACGTGGATTTCGACTGGCTGATCACCCAGCACTGCCCCGCCGATCTGCTGTTTCAGCGGCTGGGCAGAC
TGCACAGGCACCACCGCAAGTATCGGCCTGCCGGCTTTGAGATCCCAGTGGCCACAATCCTGCTGCCTGA
CGGAGAGGGATACGGCAGGCACGAGCACATCTATAGCAATGTGCGCGTGATGTGGCGGACCCAGCAGCAC
ATCGAGGAGCTGAACGGCGCCTCTCTGTTCTTTCCAGATGCCTACCGCCAGTGGCTGGACAGCATCTATG
ACGATGCCGAGATGGATGAGCCCGAGTGGGTGGGCAATGGCATGGACAAGTTCGAGTCCGCCGAGTGTGA
GAAGCGGTTCAAGGCCAGGAAGGTGCTGCAGTGGGCCGAGGAGTACTCCCTGCAGGATAACGACGAGACA
ATCCTGGCCGTGACCAGAGATGGCGAGATGTCTCTGCCCCTGCTGCCTTATGTGCAGACAAGCTCCGGCA
AGCAGCTGCTGGATGGCCAGGTGTACGAGGACCTGAGCCACGAGCAGCAGTATGAGGCCCTGGCCCTGAA
CAGGGTGAATGTGCCCTTCACCTGGAAGCGGAGCTTCAGCGAAGTGGTGGATGAGGACGGCCTGCTGTGG
CTGGAGGGCAAGCAGAATCTGGATGGCTGGGTGTGGCAGGGCAACTCCATCGTGATCACATACACCGGCG
ACGAGGGCATGACCAGAGTGATCCCAGCCAACCCCAAGAAGAGAACCGCCGACGGCAGCGAGTTCGAGTC
CGCTAGCCCAAAGAAGAAGAGAAAGGTGTAAGCGGCCGCACTCGAGATATCTAGACCCAGCTTTCTTGTA
CAAAGTGGTGATCTAGCTAAAACGCGGCCTCGAATCGAATTCGATTCGAATGTACAGATCTGGATCCTAG
GCTTAAGTATACCTCGAGTTAAATTCACTCCTCAGGTGCAGGCTGCCTATCAGAAGGTGGTGGCTGGTGT
GGCCAATGCCCTGGCTCACAAATACCACTGAGATCTTTTTCCCTCTGCCAAAAATTATGGGGACATCATG
AAGCCCCTTGAGCATCTGACTTCTGGCTAATAAAGGAAATTTATTTTCATTGCAATAGTGTGTTGGAATT
TTTTGTGTCTCTCACTCGGAAGGACATATGGGAGGGCAAATCATTTAAAACATCAGAATGAGTATTTGGT
TTAGAGTTTGGCAACATATGCCCATATGCTGGCTGCCATGAACAAAGGTTGGCTATAAAGAGGTCATCAG
TATATGAAACAGCCCCCTGCTGTCCATTCCTTATTCCATAGAAAAGCCTTGACTTGAGGTTAGATTTTTT
TTATATTTTGTTTTGTGTTATTTTTTTCTTTAACATCCCTAAAATTTTCCTTACATGTTTTACTAGCCAG
ATTTTTCCTCCTCTCCTGACTACTCCCAGTCATAGCTGTCCCTCTTCTCTTATGGAGATCCCTCGACTTA
ATTAACCAACAAGCTCGTCATCGCTTTGCAGAAGAGCAGAGAGGATATGCTCATCGTCTAAAGAACTACC
CATTTTATTATATATTAGTCACGATATCTATAACAAGAAAATATATATATAATAAGTTATCACGTAAGTA
GAACATGAAATAACAATATAATTATCGTATGAGTTAAATCTTAAAAGTCACGTAAAAGATAATCATGCGT
CATTTTGACTCACGCGGTCGTTATAGTTCAAAATCAGTGACACTTACCGCATTGACAAGCACGCCTCACG
GGAGCTCCAAGCGGCGACTGAGATGTCCTAAATGCACAGCGACGGATTCGCGCTATTTAGAAAGAGAGAG
CAATATTTCAAGAATGCATGCGTCAATTTTACGCAGACTATCTTTCTAGGGTTAATACGTATAATACATA
TGATTCAGCTGCATTAATGAATCGGCCAACGCGCGGGGAGAGGCGGTTTGCGTATTGGGCGCTCTTCCGC
TTCCTCGCTCACTGACTCGCTGCGCTCGGTCGTTCGGCTGCGGCGAGCGGTATCAGCTCACTCAAAGGCG
GTAATACGGTTATCCACAGAATCAGGGGATAACGCAGGAAAGAACATGTGAGCAAAAGGCCAGCAAAAGG
CCAGGAACCGTAAAAAGGCCGCGTTGCTGGCGTTTTTCCATAGGCTCCGCCCCCCTGACGAGCATCACAA
AAATCGACGCTCAAGTCAGAGGTGGCGAAACCCGACAGGACTATAAAGATACCAGGCGTTTCCCCCTGGA
AGCTCCCTCGTGCGCTCTCCTGTTCCGACCCTGCCGCTTACCGGATACCTGTCCGCCTTTCTCCCTTCGG
GAAGCGTGGCGCTTTCTCATAGCTCACGCTGTAGGTATCTCAGTTCGGTGTAGGTCGTTCGCTCCAAGCT
GGGCTGTGTGCACGAACCCCCCGTTCAGCCCGACCGCTGCGCCTTATCCGGTAACTATCGTCTTGAGTCC
AACCCGGTAAGACACGACTTATCGCCACTGGCAGCAGCCACTGGTAACAGGATTAGCAGAGCGAGGTATG
TAGGCGGTGCTACAGAGTTCTTGAAGTGGTGGCCTAACTACGGCTACACTAGAAGAACAGTATTTGGTAT
CTGCGCTCTGCTGAAGCCAGTTACCTTCGGAAAAAGAGTTGGTAGCTCTTGATCCGGCAAACAAACCACC
GCTGGTAGCGGTGGTTTTTTTGTTTGCAAGCAGCAGATTACGCGCAGAAAAAAAGGATCTCAAGAAGATC
CTTTGATCTTTTCTACGGGGTCTGACGCTCAGTGGAACGAAAACTCACGTTAAGGGATTTTGGTCATGAG
ATTATCAAAAAGGATCTTCACCTAGATCCTTTTAAATTAAAAATGAAGTTTTAAATCAATCTAAAGTATA
TATGAGTAAACTTGGTCTGACAGTTACCAATGCTTAATCAGTGAGGCACCTATCTCAGCGATCTGTCTAT
TTCGTTCATCCATAGTTGCCTGACTCCCCGTCGTGTAGATAACTACGATACGGGAGGGCTTACCATCTGG
CCCCAGTGCTGCAATGATACCGCGAGACCCACGCTCACCGGCTCCAGATTTATCAGCAATAAACCAGCCA
GCCGGAAGGGCCGAGCGCAGAAGTGGTCCTGCAACTTTATCCGCCTCCATCCAGTCTATTAATTGTTGCC
GGGAAGCTAGAGTAAGTAGTTCGCCAGTTAATAGTTTGCGCAACGTTGTTGCCATTGCTACAGGCATCGT
GGTGTCACGCTCGTCGTTTGGTATGGCTTCATTCAGCTCCGGTTCCCAACGATCAAGGCGAGTTACATGA
TCCCCCATGTTGTGCAAAAAAGCGGTTAGCTCCTTCGGTCCTCCGATCGTTGTCAGAAGTAAGTTGGCCG
CAGTGTTATCACTCATGGTTATGGCAGCACTGCATAATTCTCTTACTGTCATGCCATCCGTAAGATGCTT
TTCTGTGACTGGTGAGTACTCAACCAAGTCATTCTGAGAATAGTGTATGCGGCGACCGAGTTGCTCTTGC
CCGGCGTCAATACGGGATAATACCGCGCCACATAGCAGAACTTTAAAAGTGCTCATCATTGGAAAACGTT
CTTCGGGGCGAAAACTCTCAAGGATCTTACCGCTGTTGAGATCCAGTTCGATGTAACCCACTCGTGCACC
CAACTGATCTTCAGCATCTTTTACTTTCACCAGCGTTTCTGGGTGAGCAAAAACAGGAAGGCAAAATGCC
GCAAAAAAGGGAATAAGGGCGACACGGAAATGTTGAATACTCATACTCTTCCTTTTTCAATATTATTGAA
GCATTTATCAGGGTTATTGTCTCATGAGCGGATACATATTTGAATGTATTTAGAAAAATAAACAAATAGG
GGTTCCGCGCACATTTCCCC
Features (pLannotate 1.2.2; 25 found; start..end, strand, type, name):
    835..890     -  polyA_signal   β-globin poly(A) signal: rabbit β-globin polyadenylation signal (Gil and Proudfoot, 1987)
    961..1035    -  CDS            HBB (fragment): HBB_PONPY - Experimental evidence at transcript level: Swiss-Prot protein existence level 2. Involved in oxygen transport from the lung to the various peripheral tissues. From Pongo pygmaeus (Bornean orangutan).
   1143..1742    -  CDS            PuroR: puromycin N-acetyltransferase; pac from Streptomyces alboniger; confers resistance to puromycin
   1756..2218    -  misc_feature   IRES: internal ribosome entry site (IRES) of the encephalomyocarditis virus (EMCV)
   2371..2395    +  protein_bind   attB2: mutant version of attB; recombination site for the Gateway® BP reaction BP Clonase™
   2449..3951    -  CDS            casA: CSE1_ECOLI - Also known as cse1, ygcL. Experimental evidence at protein level: Swiss-Prot protein existence level 1. A component of Cascade, which participates in CRISPR interference, the third stage of CRISPR immunity. Cascade binds both crRNA and in a sequence-specific manner negatively supercoiled dsDNA target. This leads to the formation of an R-loop in which the crRNA binds the target DNA, displacing the noncomplementary strand. Cas3 is recruited to Cascade, probably via interactions with CasA, nicks target DNA and then unwinds and cleaves the target, leading to DNA degradation and invade
   3983..4035    -  CDS            T2A (fragment): 2A peptide from Thosea asigna virus capsid protein Eukaryotic ribosomes fail to insert a peptide bond between the Gly and Pro residues, yielding separate polypeptides.
   4105..4773    -  CDS            casD: CAS5_ECOLI - Also known as cas5, ygcI. Experimental evidence at protein level: Swiss-Prot protein existence level 1. A component of Cascade, which participates in CRISPR interference, the third stage of CRISPR immunity. Cascade binds both crRNA and in a sequence-specific manner negatively supercoiled dsDNA target. This leads to the formation of an R-loop in which the crRNA binds the target DNA, displacing the noncomplementary strand. Cas3 is recruited to Cascade, nicks target DNA and then unwinds and cleaves the target, leading to DNA degradation and invader neutralization. CasCDE alone is als
   4933..6018    -  CDS            casC: CASC_ECOLI - Also known as cas4, cse4, ygcJ. Experimental evidence at protein level: Swiss-Prot protein existence level 1. A component of Cascade, which participates in CRISPR interference, the third stage of CRISPR immunity. Cascade binds both crRNA and in a sequence-specific manner negatively supercoiled dsDNA target. This leads to the formation of an R-loop in which the crRNA binds the target DNA, displacing the noncomplementary strand. Cas3 is recruited to Cascade, nicks target DNA and then unwinds and cleaves the target, leading to DNA degradation and invader neutralization. CasCDE alone
   6107..6131    -  protein_bind   attB1: mutant version of attB; recombination site for the Gateway® BP reaction BP Clonase™
   6154..7332    -  promoter       EF-1α promoter: strong constitutive promoter for human elongation factor EF-1α
   7345..7411    +  CDS            small t antigen (fragment): SV40 (simian virus 40) small t antigen
   7418..8596    +  promoter       EF-1α promoter: strong constitutive promoter for human elongation factor EF-1α
   8619..8643    +  protein_bind   attB1: mutant version of attB; recombination site for the Gateway® BP reaction BP Clonase™
   8732..9208    +  CDS            casB: CSE2_ECOLI - Also known as cse2, ygcK. Experimental evidence at protein level: Swiss-Prot protein existence level 1. A component of Cascade, which participates in CRISPR interference, the third stage of CRISPR immunity. Cascade binds both crRNA and in a sequence-specific manner negatively supercoiled dsDNA target. This leads to the formation of an R-loop in which the crRNA binds the target DNA, displacing the noncomplementary strand. Cas3 is recruited to Cascade, nicks target DNA and then unwinds and cleaves the target, leading to DNA degradation and invader neutralization. From Escherichia co
   9368..9961    +  CDS            casE: CAS6_ECOLI - Also known as cas6e, ygcH. Experimental evidence at protein level: Swiss-Prot protein existence level 1. A component of Cascade, which participates in CRISPR interference, the third stage of CRISPR immunity. Cascade binds both crRNA and in a sequence-specific manner negatively supercoiled dsDNA target. This leads to the formation of an R-loop in which the crRNA binds the target DNA, displacing the noncomplementary strand. Cas3 is recruited to Cascade, nicks target DNA and then unwinds and cleaves the target, leading to DNA degradation and invader neutralization. From Escherichia c
  10031..10083   +  CDS            T2A (fragment): 2A peptide from Thosea asigna virus capsid protein Eukaryotic ribosomes fail to insert a peptide bond between the Gly and Pro residues, yielding separate polypeptides.
  10118..12778   +  CDS            ygcB: CAS3_ECOLI - Also known as cas3. Experimental evidence at protein level: Swiss-Prot protein existence level 1. Acts as an endonuclease, a 3'-5'exonuclease, and an ATP- dependent dsDNA helicase. Anneals and unwinds R-loops (in which crRNA binds the target DNA, displacing the noncomplementary strand). Unwinding requires ATP, annealing does not. Required along with the Cascade complex for resistance to bacteriophage lambda infection as well as the ability to cure CRISPR-encoding high-copy number plasmid. A Cas3-CasA fusion protein purified with the Cascade complex nicks target plasmid in the pres
  12865..12889   -  protein_bind   attB2: mutant version of attB; recombination site for the Gateway® BP reaction BP Clonase™
  12974..13048   +  CDS            HBB (fragment): HBB_PONPY - Experimental evidence at transcript level: Swiss-Prot protein existence level 2. Involved in oxygen transport from the lung to the various peripheral tissues. From Pongo pygmaeus (Bornean orangutan).
  13119..13174   +  polyA_signal   β-globin poly(A) signal: rabbit β-globin polyadenylation signal (Gil and Proudfoot, 1987)
  13936..13992   -  CDS            lacI (fragment): lac repressor; lacI; The lac repressor binds to the lac operator to inhibit transcription in E. coli. This inhibition can be relieved by adding lactose or isopropyl-β-D-thiogalactopyranoside (IPTG).
  14175..14763   -  rep_origin     ori: high-copy-number ColE1/pMB1/pBR322/pUC origin of replication
  14934..15794   -  CDS            AmpR: β-lactamase; bla; confers resistance to ampicillin, carbenicillin, and related antibiotics
  15795..15899   -  promoter       AmpR promoter: bla
