[The description below was written by a language model from this plasmid's Addgene catalogue record and pLannotate feature annotations shown in this document.]
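Description:
pPV-Dual_promoter-EF1α-2xNLS-Cascade+Cas3-P (RD) is a roughly 15.9 kb mammalian expression plasmid on the pPV backbone that delivers all six protein components of the E. coli type I-E CRISPR-Cas3 system from a single vector. It is propagated in E. coli through a high-copy ColE1/pUC-type origin with ampicillin resistance (AmpR under its own bla promoter), and transfected mammalian cells can be selected with puromycin.

The payload is organised as two divergent transcription units, each driven by its own copy of the human EF-1α promoter placed back to back, separated by a short spacer that is annotated as a small t antigen fragment. One unit, on the reverse strand, encodes casC (Cas7), casD (Cas5) and casA (Cas8/Cse1) in series, followed by an EMCV IRES and the puromycin N-acetyltransferase gene, so that drug resistance is translated from the same transcript as these Cascade subunits. The other unit encodes casB (Cas11/Cse2), casE (Cas6) and Cas3 (ygcB), the nuclease-helicase. T2A peptide fragments are annotated before casA and before Cas3. The remaining junctions between coding sequences are not annotated, although a similar 2A-type separation into individual polypeptides seems likely. Each unit is flanked by attB1/attB2 Gateway sites and terminated by a rabbit β-globin polyadenylation signal. According to the record, every protein carries SV40 nuclear localisation signals at both termini, directing the bacterial proteins to the nucleus.

No crRNA expression cassette is annotated, so the guide presumably has to be provided separately. With one, Cascade binds the target DNA and recruits Cas3 to unwind and degrade it. The associated work used this system for broad, unidirectional genome editing in human cells.
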