Addgene plasmid #204619: pPV-Dual_promoter-EF1α-2xNLS-Cascade+Cas3-P (RD)
Purpose: Expression vector of Cascade and Cas3. Puromycin selectable.
Depositing lab: Akitsu Hotta. Depositing organization: Kyoto University, Center for iPS Cell Research and Application. Publication: CRISPR-Cas3 induces broad and unidirectional genome editing in human cells. Morisaka H, Yoshimi K, Okuzaki Y, Gee P, Kunihiro Y, Sonpho E, Xu H, Sasakawa N, Naito Y, Nakada S, Yamamoto T, Sano S, Hotta A, Takeda J, Mashimo T. Nat Commun. 2019 Dec 6;10(1):5302. doi: 10.1038/s41467-019-13226-x. PubMed 31811138.
Backbone
  Vector backbone: pPV
  Backbone size w/o insert (bp): 8900
  Vector type: CRISPR
  Selectable markers: Puromycin
Growth in bacteria
  Bacterial resistance: Ampicillin, 100 μg/mL
  Growth temperature: 37°C
  Growth strain: DH5alpha
  Copy number: High Copy
Gene/Insert
  Gene/Insert name: Cas7, Cas5, Cas8, Cas11, Cas6, and Cas3
  Species: E. coli
  Insert size (bp): 7000
  Promoter: EF1a
  Tag / fusion protein: Each protein has C- and N-terminal SV40 NLS (N terminal on insert)
  Cloning method: Ligation Independent Cloning
  Sequencing primers: 5′ CAAATTATACTTATTAGTCAGTC; 3′ GGTGAGATCTGAATCCAAT
Terms and licenses: Academic/Nonprofit Terms; Industry Terms: Not Available to Industry
How to cite: pPV-Dual_promoter-EF1α-2xNLS-Cascade+Cas3-P (RD) was a gift from Akitsu Hotta (Addgene plasmid # 204619 ; http://n2t.net/addgene:204619 ; RRID:Addgene_204619)
